Addgene plasmid #194548: pRK5-mEGFP-HMGB1-WT-Full-length
Purpose: Mammalian Expression of mEGFP-HMGB1 WT Fusion Protein
Depositing lab: Denes Hnisz. Depositing organization: Max Planck Institute for Molecular Genetics. Publication: Aberrant phase separation and nucleolar dysfunction in rare genetic diseases. Mensah MA, Niskanen H, Magalhaes AP, Basu S, Kircher M, Sczakiel HL, Reiter AMV, Elsner J, Meinecke P, Biskup S, Chung BHY, Dombrowsky G, Eckmann-Scholz C, Hitz MP, Hoischen A, Holterhus PM, Hulsemann W, Kahrizi K, Kalscheuer VM, Kan A, Krumbiegel M, Kurth I, Leubner J, Longardt AC, Moritz JD, Najmabadi H, Skipalova K, Snijders Blok L, Tzschach A, Wiedersberg E, Zenker M, Garcia-Cabau C, Buschow R, Salvatella X, Kraushar ML, Mundlos S, Caliebe A, Spielmann M, Horn D, Hnisz D. Nature. 2023 Feb;614(7948):564-571. doi: 10.1038/s41586-022-05682-1. Epub 2023 Feb 8. PubMed 36755093.
Backbone
  Vector backbone: pRK5
  Vector type: Mammalian Expression
Growth in bacteria
  Bacterial resistance: Ampicillin, 100 μg/mL
  Growth temperature: 37°C
  Growth strain: DH5alpha
  Copy number: High Copy
Gene/Insert
  Gene/Insert name: HMGB1
  Species: H. sapiens (human)
  Entrez Gene: HMGB1 (a.k.a. HMG-1, HMG1, HMG3, SBP-1)
  Tag / fusion protein: mEGFP (N terminal on insert)
  Cloning method: Restriction Enzyme; 5′ cloning site unknown (unknown if destroyed)
Terms and licenses: Academic/Nonprofit Terms; Industry Terms: Not Available to Industry
How to cite: pRK5-mEGFP-HMGB1-WT-Full-length was a gift from Denes Hnisz (Addgene plasmid # 194548 ; http://n2t.net/addgene:194548 ; RRID:Addgene_194548)
