[The description below was written by a language model from this plasmid's Addgene catalogue record and pLannotate feature annotations shown in this document.]
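Description:
pRK5-mEGFP-HMGB1-WT-Full-length is a mammalian expression plasmid of about 6.0 kb built on the pRK5 backbone. It produces wild-type, full-length human HMGB1 fused at its N terminus to monomeric EGFP. It is maintained in E. coli as a high-copy plasmid through a ColE1/pUC-type origin and selected with ampicillin via the β-lactamase gene and its native promoter. An M13 single-strand origin and short remnants of lacZα, lacI, rop, bom and the lac promoter/operator region are also annotated. These are leftovers of the backbone's cloning-vector ancestry and not functional parts of the payload. No mammalian selection marker is annotated, so the plasmid appears suited to transient transfection.

The expression cassette is driven by the human cytomegalovirus immediate-early enhancer and promoter. These are followed by a fragment of the CMV intron, an SP6 phage promoter that could in principle support in vitro transcription, and a short match to an immunoglobulin heavy chain signal sequence that lies upstream of the fusion. The GFP coding region comes next; the annotation tool labels it as a SiriusGFP fragment, which reflects sequence similarity to an EGFP derivative, while the catalogue identifies it as mEGFP. It is followed almost immediately by the HMGB1 coding sequence. That feature is matched to the horse orthologue and flagged as a partial hit, whereas the record gives the species as human. An SV40 polyadenylation signal terminates the transcript, and an SV40 enhancer/early promoter element sits downstream.

The associated publication concerns aberrant phase separation and nucleolar dysfunction in rare genetic diseases. This suggests the construct is used for live-cell imaging of HMGB1 localisation, probably as a wild-type reference, although the record does not describe any variant constructs.
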