Features (pLannotate 1.2.2; 22 found; start..end, strand, type, name):
     14..393     +  enhancer       CMV enhancer: human cytomegalovirus immediate early enhancer
    394..597     +  promoter       CMV promoter: human cytomegalovirus (CMV) immediate early promoter
    733..776     +  intron         CMV intron (fragment): modified intron A from human cytomegalovirus
    828..846     +  promoter       SP6 promoter: promoter for bacteriophage SP6 RNA polymerase
    850..887     +  CDS            IgH signal sequence (fragment): signal sequence from the mouse immunoglobulin heavy chain variable region
    939..1653    +  CDS            SiriusGFP (fragment): enhanced GFP (EGFP) derivative that exhibits robust folding and enhanced photostability (Zhong et al., 2019) mammalian codon-optimized
   1659..2204    +  CDS            HMGB1 (fragment): HMGB1_HORSE - Also known as HMG1. Experimental evidence at protein level: Swiss-Prot protein existence level 1. In the extracellular compartment (following either active secretion or passive release) involved in regulation of the inflammatory response. Fully reduced HGMB1 (which subsequently gets oxidized after release) in association with CXCL12 mediates the recruitment of inflammatory cells during the initial phase of tissue injury; the CXCL12:HMGB1 complex triggers CXCR4 homodimerization. Induces the migration of monocyte-derived immature dendritic cells and seems to regulate adhesive and m
   2307..2324    +  misc_feature   MCS (fragment): pUC18/19 multiple cloning site
   2345..2479    +  polyA_signal   SV40 poly(A) signal: SV40 polyadenylation signal
   2548..2905    +  promoter       SV40 promoter: SV40 enhancer and early promoter
   2924..3078    +  CDS            lacZα (fragment): LacZα fragment of β-galactosidase; lacZ fragment
   3084..3135    -  misc_feature   bom (fragment): basis of mobility region from pBR322
   3154..3534    +  rep_origin     M13 ori (sequence partly withheld): M13 bacteriophage origin of replication; arrow indicates direction of (+) strand synthesis
   3610..3659    -  misc_feature   bom (fragment): basis of mobility region from pBR322
   3761..3796    -  CDS            rop (fragment): Rop protein, which maintains plasmids at low copy number; rop
   3891..3995    +  promoter       AmpR promoter: bla
   3996..4856    +  CDS            AmpR: β-lactamase; bla; confers resistance to ampicillin, carbenicillin, and related antibiotics
   5027..5615    +  rep_origin     ori: high-copy-number ColE1/pMB1/pBR322/pUC origin of replication
   5798..5890    +  CDS            lacI (fragment): lac repressor; lacI; The lac repressor binds to the lac operator to inhibit transcription in E. coli. This inhibition can be relieved by adding lactose or isopropyl-β-D-thiogalactopyranoside (IPTG).
   5903..5924    +  protein_bind   CAP binding site: CAP binding activates transcription in the presence of cAMP. E. coli catabolite activator protein
   5939..5969    +  promoter       lac promoter: promoter for the E. coli lac operon
   5977..5993    +  protein_bind   lac operator: The lac repressor binds to the lac operator to inhibit transcription in E. coli. This inhibition can be relieved by adding lactose or isopropyl-β-D-thiogalactopyranoside (IPTG). lac repressor encoded by lacI
>Addgene plasmid #194548 | pRK5-mEGFP-HMGB1-WT-Full-length | addgene full sequence | sequence record 385259 | Addgene NGS Result
TTCGAGCTCGCCCGACATTGATTATTGACTAGTTATTAATAGTAATCAATTACGGGGTCATTAGTTCATA
GCCCATATATGGAGTTCCGCGTTACATAACTTACGGTAAATGGCCCGCCTGGCTGACCGCCCAACGACCC
CCGCCCATTGACGTCAATAATGACGTATGTTCCCATAGTAACGCCAATAGGGACTTTCCATTGACGTCAA
TGGGTGGAGTATTTACGGTAAACTGCCCACTTGGCAGTACATCAAGTGTATCATATGCCAAGTACGCCCC
CTATTGACGTCAATGACGGTAAATGGCCCGCCTGGCATTATGCCCAGTACATGACCTTATGGGACTTTCC
TACTTGGCAGTACATCTACGTATTAGTCATCGCTATTACCATGGTGATGCGGTTTTGGCAGTACATCAAT
GGGCGTGGATAGCGGTTTGACTCACGGGGATTTCCAAGTCTCCACCCCATTGACGTCAATGGGAGTTTGT
TTTGGCACCAAAATCAACGGGACTTTCCAAAATGTCGTAACAACTCCGCCCCATTGACGCAAATGGGCGG
TAGGCGTGTACGGTGGGAGGTCTATATAAGCAGAGCTCGTTTAGTGAACCGTCAGATCGCCTGGAGACGC
CATCCACGCTGTTTTGACCTCCATAGAAGACACCGGGACCGATCCAGCCTCCGCGGCCGGGAACGGTGCA
TTGGAACGCGGATTCCCCGTGCCAAGAGTGACGTAAGTACCGCCTATAGAGTCTATAGGCCCACCCCCTT
GGCTTCGTTAGAACGCGGCTACAATTAATACATAACCTTATGTATCATACACATACGATTTAGGTGACAC
TATAGAATAACATCCACTTTGCCTTTCTCTCCACAGGTGTCCACTCCCAGGTCCAACTGCACCTCGGTTC
TATCGATTGAATTCGTACCGGTGCCACCATGGTGAGCAAGGGCGAGGAGCTGTTCACCGGGGTGGTGCCC
ATCCTGGTCGAGCTGGACGGCGACGTAAACGGCCACAAGTTCAGCGTGCGCGGCGAGGGCGAGGGCGATG
CCACCAACGGCAAGCTGACCCTGAAGTTCATCTGCACCACCGGCAAGCTGCCCGTGCCCTGGCCCACCCT
CGTGACCACCCTGACCTACGGCGTGCAGTGCTTCAGCCGCTACCCCGACCACATGAAGCAGCACGACTTC
TTCAAGTCCGCCATGCCCGAAGGCTACGTCCAGGAGCGCACCATCTCCTTCAAGGACGACGGCACCTACA
AGACCCGCGCCGAGGTGAAGTTCGAGGGCGACACCCTGGTGAACCGCATCGAGCTGAAGGGCATCGACTT
CAAGGAGGACGGCAACATCCTGGGGCACAAGCTGGAGTACAACTTCAACAGCCACAACGTCTATATCACG
GCCGACAAGCAGAAGAACGGCATCAAGGCGAACTTCAAGATCCGCCACAACGTCGAGGACGGCAGCGTGC
AGCTCGCCGACCACTACCAGCAGAACACCCCCATCGGCGACGGCCCCGTGCTGCTGCCCGACAACCACTA
CCTGAGCACCCAGTCCAAGCTGAGCAAAGACCCCAACGAGAAGCGCGATCACATGGTCCTGCTGGAGTTC
GTGACCGCCGCCGGGATCACTCTCGGCATGGACGAGCTGTACACGGCGATGGGCAAAGGAGATCCTAAGA
AGCCGAGAGGCAAAATGTCATCATATGCATTTTTTGTGCAAACTTGTCGGGAGGAGCATAAGAAGAAGCA
CCCAGATGCTTCAGTCAACTTCTCAGAGTTTTCTAAGAAGTGCTCAGAGAGGTGGAAGACCATGTCTGCT
AAAGAGAAAGGAAAATTTGAAGATATGGCAAAAGCGGACAAGGCCCGTTATGAAAGAGAAATGAAAACCT
ATATCCCTCCCAAAGGGGAGACAAAAAAGAAGTTCAAGGATCCCAATGCACCCAAGAGGCCTCCTTCGGC
CTTCTTCCTCTTCTGCTCTGAGTATCGCCCAAAAATCAAAGGAGAACATCCTGGCCTGTCCATTGGTGAT
GTTGCGAAGAAACTGGGAGAGATGTGGAATAACACTGCTGCAGATGACAAGCAGCCTTATGAAAAGAAGG
CTGCGAAGCTGAAGGAAAAATATGAAAAGGATATTGCTGCATATCGAGCTAAAGGAAAGCCTGATGCAGC
AAAAAAGGGAGTTGTCAAGGCTGAAAAAAGCAAGAAAAAGAAGGAAGAGGAGGAAGATGAGGAAGATGAA
GAGGATGAGGAGGAGGAGGAAGATGAAGAAGATGAAGATGAAGAAGAAGATGATGATGATGAATAATCTA
GAGTCGACCTGCAGAAGCTTGGCCGCCATGGCCCAACTTGTTTATTGCAGCTTATAATGGTTACAAATAA
AGCAATAGCATCACAAATTTCACAAATAAAGCATTTTTTTCACTGCATTCTAGTTGTGGTTTGTCCAAAC
TCATCAATGTATCTTATCATGTCTGGATCGGGAATTAATTCGGCGCAGCACCATGGCCTGAAATAACCTC
TGAAAGAGGAACTTGGTTAGGTACCTTCTGAGGCGGAAAGAACCAGCTGTGGAATGTGTGTCAGTTAGGG
TGTGGAAAGTCCCCAGGCTCCCCAGCAGGCAGAAGTATGCAAAGCATGCATCTCAATTAGTCAGCAACCA
GGTGTGGAAAGTCCCCAGGCTCCCCAGCAGGCAGAAGTATGCAAAGCATGCATCTCAATTAGTCAGCAAC
CATAGTCCCGCCCCTAACTCCGCCCATCCCGCCCCTAACTCCGCCCAGTTCCGCCCATTCTCCGCCCCAT
GGCTGACTAATTTTTTTTATTTATGCAGAGGCCGAGGCCGCCTCGGCCTCTGAGCTATTCCAGAAGTAGT
GAGGAGGCTTTTTTGGAGGCCTAGGCTTTTGCAAAAAGCTGTTAACAGCTTGGCACTGGCCGTCGTTTTA
CAACGTCGTGACTGGGAAAACCCTGGCGTTACCCAACTTAATCGCCTTGCAGCACATCCCCCTTTCGCCA
GCTGGCGTAATAGCGAAGAGGCCCGCACCGATCGCCCTTCCCAACAGTTGCGCAGCCTGAATGGCGAATG
GCGCCTGATGCGGTATTTTCTCCTTACGCATCTGTGCGGTATTTCACACCGCATA
[142 nt withheld, positions 3136-3277]
C
[141 nt withheld, positions 3279-3419]
CCTTTGACGTTGGAGTCCACGTTCTTT
[37 nt withheld, positions 3447-3483]
ACCCTATCTCGGGCTATTCTTTTGATTTATAAGGGATTTTGCCGATTTCGGCCTATTGGTTAAAAAATGA
GCTGATTTAACAAAAATTTAACGCGAATTTTAACAAAATATTAACGTTTACAATTTTATGGTGCACTCTC
AGTACAATCTGCTCTGATGCCGCATAGTTAAGCCAGCCCCGACACCCGCCAACACCCGCTGACGCGCCCT
GACGGGCTTGTCTGCTCCCGGCATCCGCTTACAGACAAGCTGTGACCGTCTCCGGGAGCTGCATGTGTCA
GAGGTTTTCACCGTCATCACCGAAACGCGCGAGACGAAAGGGCCTCGTGATACGCCTATTTTTATAGGTT
AATGTCATGATAATAATGGTTTCTTAGACGTCAGGTGGCACTTTTCGGGGAAATGTGCGCGGAACCCCTA
TTTGTTTATTTTTCTAAATACATTCAAATATGTATCCGCTCATGAGACAATAACCCTGATAAATGCTTCA
ATAATATTGAAAAAGGAAGAGTATGAGTATTCAACATTTCCGTGTCGCCCTTATTCCCTTTTTTGCGGCA
TTTTGCCTTCCTGTTTTTGCTCACCCAGAAACGCTGGTGAAAGTAAAAGATGCTGAAGATCAGTTGGGTG
CACGAGTGGGTTACATCGAACTGGATCTCAACAGCGGTAAGATCCTTGAGAGTTTTCGCCCCGAAGAACG
TTTTCCAATGATGAGCACTTTTAAAGTTCTGCTATGTGGCGCGGTATTATCCCGTATTGACGCCGGGCAA
GAGCAACTCGGTCGCCGCATACACTATTCTCAGAATGACTTGGTTGAGTACTCACCAGTCACAGAAAAGC
ATCTTACGGATGGCATGACAGTAAGAGAATTATGCAGTGCTGCCATAACCATGAGTGATAACACTGCGGC
CAACTTACTTCTGACAACGATCGGAGGACCGAAGGAGCTAACCGCTTTTTTGCACAACATGGGGGATCAT
GTAACTCGCCTTGATCGTTGGGAACCGGAGCTGAATGAAGCCATACCAAACGACGAGCGTGACACCACGA
TGCCTGTAGCAATGGCAACAACGTTGCGCAAACTATTAACTGGCGAACTACTTACTCTAGCTTCCCGGCA
ACAATTAATAGACTGGATGGAGGCGGATAAAGTTGCAGGACCACTTCTGCGCTCGGCCCTTCCGGCTGGC
TGGTTTATTGCTGATAAATCTGGAGCCGGTGAGCGTGGGTCTCGCGGTATCATTGCAGCACTGGGGCCAG
ATGGTAAGCCCTCCCGTATCGTAGTTATCTACACGACGGGGAGTCAGGCAACTATGGATGAACGAAATAG
ACAGATCGCTGAGATAGGTGCCTCACTGATTAAGCATTGGTAACTGTCAGACCAAGTTTACTCATATATA
CTTTAGATTGATTTAAAACTTCATTTTTAATTTAAAAGGATCTAGGTGAAGATCCTTTTTGATAATCTCA
TGACCAAAATCCCTTAACGTGAGTTTTCGTTCCACTGAGCGTCAGACCCCGTAGAAAAGATCAAAGGATC
TTCTTGAGATCCTTTTTTTCTGCGCGTAATCTGCTGCTTGCAAACAAAAAAACCACCGCTACCAGCGGTG
GTTTGTTTGCCGGATCAAGAGCTACCAACTCTTTTTCCGAAGGTAACTGGCTTCAGCAGAGCGCAGATAC
CAAATACTGTTCTTCTAGTGTAGCCGTAGTTAGGCCACCACTTCAAGAACTCTGTAGCACCGCCTACATA
CCTCGCTCTGCTAATCCTGTTACCAGTGGCTGCTGCCAGTGGCGATAAGTCGTGTCTTACCGGGTTGGAC
TCAAGACGATAGTTACCGGATAAGGCGCAGCGGTCGGGCTGAACGGGGGGTTCGTGCACACAGCCCAGCT
TGGAGCGAACGACCTACACCGAACTGAGATACCTACAGCGTGAGCTATGAGAAAGCGCCACGCTTCCCGA
AGGGAGAAAGGCGGACAGGTATCCGGTAAGCGGCAGGGTCGGAACAGGAGAGCGCACGAGGGAGCTTCCA
GGGGGAAACGCCTGGTATCTTTATAGTCCTGTCGGGTTTCGCCACCTCTGACTTGAGCGTCGATTTTTGT
GATGCTCGTCAGGGGGGCGGAGCCTATGGAAAAACGCCAGCAACGCGGCCTTTTTACGGTTCCTGGCCTT
TTGCTGGCCTTTTGCTCACATGTTCTTTCCTGCGTTATCCCCTGATTCTGTGGATAACCGTATTACCGCC
TTTGAGTGAGCTGATACCGCTCGCCGCAGCCGAACGACCGAGCGCAGCGAGTCAGTGAGCGAGGAAGCGG
AAGAGCGCCCAATACGCAAACCGCCTCTCCCCGCGCGTTGGCCGATTCATTAATGCAGCTGGCACGACAG
GTTTCCCGACTGGAAAGCGGGCAGTGAGCGCAACGCAATTAATGTGAGTTAGCTCACTCATTAGGCACCC
CAGGCTTTACACTTTATGCTTCCGGCTCGTATGTTGTGTGGAATTGTGAGCGGATAACAATTTCACACAG
GAAACAGCTATGACATGATTACGAATTAA
